>Addgene plasmid #22081 | pBS119d10L | addgene partial sequence | sequence record 27846 | 22081 with T3
CTCGAGGTCGACGGTATCGATAAGCTTGATATCGAATTCCTGCAGCCCGGGGGATCCACTAGACTTTAAT
TTTCAATATCAAAAGACATCAGAGCAGAGATCAACACCCCATAATTAGAAAAATAACTGTTTGATGACTA
TAAAAGTTCATAGTTTGGCCACTATGTCAAATTAATAAAATCAATGATTTTTGATTTACACCAGGGGTCA
CCAAACTTGTTCCTTGAGGGCCGGTGTCCAACACAGTTTAGCTCCAACTCTAATCAAACAATCCTGAACA
AGCTAATCAAGGTCTTACTAGGTATACTTGAACATCCAGGCAGGTGTGTTGAGGCAAGTTGGAGCTAAAC
CCTGCAGGGACACCGGCCCTCCAGGACTGAGATTGGTGACCCCTGTTCTACACTCTCAGAAATAAAGGTA
CAGGGCTGTCTCTGGGGCAGTACCTTTTCTAAAGGTATTTAATTGTACCCGAAGAGTCCATATTAGTACC
TC
