[The description below was written by a language model from this plasmid's Addgene catalogue record.]
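Description:
pBS119d10L is a plasmid built on the pBluescript II KS cloning backbone (about 3 kb) carrying an approximately 7 kb insert of zebrafish (Danio rerio) DNA, for a total of roughly 10 kb. It is propagated in E. coli under ampicillin selection. The catalogue lists it as a low-copy plasmid and classifies it as a bacterial expression vector, although pBluescript is a general-purpose phagemid cloning vector, and here it most likely serves simply as a carrier for the zebrafish fragment. The insert was introduced by restriction cloning between SpeI and XbaI sites. These enzymes produce compatible ends, and the record does not say whether either site survived the ligation.

The insert has the alternative name "pfli-short". Together with the associated study on in vivo imaging of embryonic vascular development in transgenic zebrafish, this suggests that it is a shortened version of fli regulatory or promoter sequence of the kind used to drive endothelial expression in transgenic fish. However, the record does not explicitly define the boundaries or content of the fragment. It also does not state whether a reporter such as a fluorescent protein, a polyadenylation signal or any other functional element is included. No feature table is provided, and only a partial vector sequence from the depositing lab is mentioned, so the internal organisation of the insert cannot be described from this entry. The plasmid is best regarded as a source of zebrafish vascular regulatory sequence for building or comparing transgenic constructs. Its exact composition should be confirmed from sequence data before use.
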