Addgene plasmid #22081: pBS119d10L
Depositing lab: Brant Weinstein. Depositing organization: National Institute of Child Health and Human Development (NICHD). Publication: In vivo imaging of embryonic vascular development using transgenic zebrafish. Lawson ND, Weinstein BM. Dev Biol. 2002 Aug 15. 248(2):307-18. 10.1006/dbio.2002.0711 PubMed 12167406.
Backbone
  Vector backbone: pBluescript II KS
  Backbone manufacturer: Strategene
  Backbone size w/o insert (bp): 3000
  Vector type: Bacterial Expression
Growth in bacteria
  Bacterial resistance: Ampicillin, 100 μg/mL
  Growth temperature: 37°C
  Growth strain: DH5alpha
  Copy number: Low Copy
Gene/Insert
  Gene/Insert name: pBS119d10L (alt name: pfli-short)
  Species: D. rerio (zebrafish)
  Insert size (bp): 7000
  Cloning method: Restriction Enzyme; 5′ cloning site SpeI (unknown if destroyed); 3′ cloning site XbaI (unknown if destroyed)
  Sequencing primers: 5′ N/A
Terms and licenses: Academic/Nonprofit Terms; Industry Terms: Not Available to Industry
Depositor comments: To view partial vector sequence from the depositing lab, please click on the Reviews link.
How to cite: pBS119d10L was a gift from Brant Weinstein (Addgene plasmid # 22081 ; http://n2t.net/addgene:22081 ; RRID:Addgene_22081)
